Addgene plasmid #238977: pCDH-3_Flag-YTHDF2-D-MUT
Purpose: Expresses the domain-mutant YTHDF2
Depositing lab: Jianjun Chen. Depositing organization: Beckman Research Institute of the City of Hope. Publication: YTHDF2 promotes ATP synthesis and immune evasion in B cell malignancies. Chen Z, Zeng C, Yang L, Che Y, Chen M, Sau L, Wang B, Zhou K, Chen Y, Qing Y, Shen C, Zhang T, Wunderlich M, Wu D, Li W, Wang K, Leung K, Sun M, Tang T, He X, Zhang L, Swaminathan S, Mulloy JC, Muschen M, Huang H, Weng H, Xiao G, Deng X, Chen J. Cell. 2024 Dec 12:S0092-8674(24)01324-2. doi: 10.1016/j.cell.2024.11.007. PubMed 39694037.
Backbone
  Vector backbone: pCDH
  Vector type: Mammalian Expression, Lentiviral
Growth in bacteria
  Bacterial resistance: Ampicillin, 100 μg/mL
  Growth temperature: 37°C
  Growth strain: NEB Stable
  Copy number: High Copy
Gene/Insert
  Gene/Insert name: YTHDF2-D-MUT
  Species: H. sapiens (human)
  Mutation: 5 site mutation (W432A+W486A+Y418A+D422A+W491A)
  Entrez Gene: YTHDF2 (a.k.a. CAHL, DF2, HGRG8, NY-REN-2)
  Cloning method: Restriction Enzyme; 5′ cloning site Unknown (unknown if destroyed)
Terms and licenses: Academic/Nonprofit Terms; Industry Terms: Not Available to Industry
How to cite: pCDH-3_Flag-YTHDF2-D-MUT was a gift from Jianjun Chen (Addgene plasmid # 238977 ; http://n2t.net/addgene:238977 ; RRID:Addgene_238977)
