[The description below was written by a language model from this plasmid's Addgene catalogue record and pLannotate feature annotations shown in this document.]
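Description:
pCDH-3_Flag-YTHDF2-D-MUT is a third-generation-style HIV-1 lentiviral transfer plasmid built on the pCDH backbone for stable or transient expression of a mutant human YTHDF2 in mammalian cells. It is propagated in E. coli through a high-copy ColE1/pUC-type origin with ampicillin selection (AmpR), and the record lists a recombination-deficient stable strain, as is usual for LTR-containing plasmids. The viral portion begins with an RSV promoter fused to a truncated 5′ LTR, which drives Tat-independent production of genomic RNA in packaging cells. It is followed by the Ψ packaging signal with a gag fragment, the RRE for Rev-dependent nuclear export, and the cPPT/CTS. A WPRE, a truncated 3′ LTR and an SV40 poly(A) signal close the viral unit, and an SV40 origin lies just downstream.

Within the provirus, a CMV enhancer/promoter drives an N-terminal 3xFLAG tag placed just upstream of the YTHDF2 coding sequence. According to the catalogue entry, the insert carries five alanine substitutions (Y418A, D422A, W432A, W486A, W491A) and is described as a domain mutant. The record does not name the domain, although YTHDF2 is generally known as an m6A-binding YTH-domain reader. A second cassette uses the EF-1α core promoter with an HTLV-1 LTR element to express copGFP, followed across the plasmid's numbering origin by puromycin N-acetyltransferase. This allows transduced cells to be tracked by fluorescence and selected with puromycin. The link between the two markers is not annotated. The construct serves as a FLAG-detectable mutant counterpart for functional studies of YTHDF2, deposited with work on B cell malignancies.
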