Features (pLannotate 1.2.2; 30 found; start..end, strand, type, name):
     66..665     +  CDS            PuroR: puromycin N-acetyltransferase; pac from Streptomyces alboniger; confers resistance to puromycin
    666..1254    +  misc_feature   WPRE: woodchuck hepatitis virus posttranscriptional regulatory element
   1249..1356    +  CDS            nef (fragment): NEF_SIVS4 - Experimental evidence at protein level: Swiss-Prot protein existence level 1. Interferes with TCR signaling from the cell membrane. Interacts with CD247/TCRZ (TCR zeta chain) and exert potent down- regulation of cell surface TCR/CD3 complexes. From Simian immunodeficiency virus (isolate F236/smH4) (SIV-sm) (Simian immunodeficiency virus sooty mangabey monkey).
   1381..1561    +  LTR            5' LTR (truncated): truncated 5' long terminal repeat (LTR) from HIV-1
   1633..1754    +  polyA_signal   SV40 poly(A) signal: SV40 polyadenylation signal
   1794..1929    +  rep_origin     SV40 ori: SV40 origin of replication
   1986..2002    -  protein_bind   lac operator: The lac repressor binds to the lac operator to inhibit transcription in E. coli. This inhibition can be relieved by adding lactose or isopropyl-β-D-thiogalactopyranoside (IPTG). lac repressor encoded by lacI
   2010..2040    -  promoter       lac promoter: promoter for the E. coli lac operon
   2055..2076    -  protein_bind   CAP binding site: CAP binding activates transcription in the presence of cAMP. E. coli catabolite activator protein
   2089..2181    -  CDS            lacI (fragment): lac repressor; lacI; The lac repressor binds to the lac operator to inhibit transcription in E. coli. This inhibition can be relieved by adding lactose or isopropyl-β-D-thiogalactopyranoside (IPTG).
   2364..2952    -  rep_origin     ori: high-copy-number ColE1/pMB1/pBR322/pUC origin of replication
   3123..3983    -  CDS            AmpR: β-lactamase; bla; confers resistance to ampicillin, carbenicillin, and related antibiotics
   3984..4088    -  promoter       AmpR promoter: bla
   4183..4218    +  CDS            rop (fragment): Rop protein, which maintains plasmids at low copy number; rop
   4320..4419    +  misc_feature   bom (fragment): basis of mobility region from pBR322
   4425..4579    -  CDS            lacZα (fragment): LacZα fragment of β-galactosidase; lacZ fragment
   4593..4819    +  promoter       RSV promoter: Rous sarcoma virus enhancer/promoter
   4820..5000    +  LTR            5' LTR (truncated): truncated 5' long terminal repeat (LTR) from HIV-1
   5047..5172    +  misc_feature   HIV-1 Ψ: packaging signal of human immunodeficiency virus type 1
   5156..5494    +  CDS            HIV-1 gag (fragment): gag protein from human immunodeficiency virus 1; gag
   5665..5898    +  misc_feature   RRE: The Rev response element (RRE) of HIV-1 allows for Rev-dependent mRNA export from the nucleus to the cytoplasm.
   6275..6375    +  CDS            Rev (fragment): human immunodeficiency virus 1 (HIV-1) Rev protein; rev; enhances nuclear export of unspliced and incompletely spliced viral mRNAs
   6394..6510    +  misc_feature   cPPT/CTS: central polypurine tract and central termination sequence of HIV-1
   6523..6599    +  enhancer       CMV enhancer (fragment): human cytomegalovirus immediate early enhancer
   6600..6803    +  promoter       CMV promoter: human cytomegalovirus (CMV) immediate early promoter
   6880..6942    +  CDS            3xFLAG: three tandem FLAG® epitope tags, followed by an enterokinase cleavage site
   6955..8688    +  CDS            YTHDF2: YTHD2_HUMAN - Also known as HGRG8 From Homo sapiens (Human).
   8733..8944    +  promoter       EF-1α core promoter: core promoter for human elongation factor EF-1α
   8957..9225    +  LTR            5' LTR (truncated): truncated 5' long terminal repeat (LTR) from human T-cell leukemia virus (HTLV) type 1
   9282..9946    +  CDS            CopGFP (fragment): green fluorescent protein 2 from Pontellina plumata, also known as ppluGFP2 (Shagin et al., 2004)
>Addgene plasmid #238977 | pCDH-3_Flag-YTHDF2-D-MUT | addgene full sequence | sequence record 474761 | Addgene NGS Result
CCGGATCTCGCGAGGGCAGAGGAAGTCTTCTAACATGCGGTGACGTGGAGGAGAATCCCGGCCCTATGAC
CGAGTACAAGCCCACGGTGCGCCTCGCCACCCGCGACGACGTCCCCAGGGCCGTACGCACCCTCGCCGCC
GCGTTCGCCGACTACCCCGCCACGCGCCACACCGTCGATCCGGACCGCCACATCGAGCGGGTCACCGAGC
TGCAAGAACTCTTCCTCACGCGCGTCGGGCTCGACATCGGCAAGGTGTGGGTCGCGGACGACGGCGCCGC
GGTGGCGGTCTGGACCACGCCGGAGAGCGTCGAAGCGGGGGCGGTGTTCGCCGAGATCGGCCCGCGCATG
GCCGAGTTGAGCGGTTCCCGGCTGGCCGCGCAGCAACAGATGGAAGGCCTCCTGGCGCCGCACCGGCCCA
AGGAGCCCGCGTGGTTCCTGGCCACCGTCGGCGTCTCGCCCGACCACCAGGGCAAGGGTCTGGGCAGCGC
CGTCGTGCTCCCCGGAGTGGAGGCGGCCGAGCGCGCCGGGGTGCCCGCCTTCCTGGAGACCTCCGCGCCC
CGCAACCTCCCCTTCTACGAGCGGCTCGGCTTCACCGTCACCGCCGACGTCGAGGTGCCCGAAGGACCGC
GCACCTGGTGCATGACCCGCAAGCCCGGTGCCTGAAATCAACCTCTGGATTACAAAATTTGTGAAAGATT
GACTGGTATTCTTAACTATGTTGCTCCTTTTACGCTATGTGGATACGCTGCTTTAATGCCTTTGTATCAT
GCTATTGCTTCCCGTATGGCTTTCATTTTCTCCTCCTTGTATAAATCCTGGTTGCTGTCTCTTTATGAGG
AGTTGTGGCCCGTTGTCAGGCAACGTGGCGTGGTGTGCACTGTGTTTGCTGACGCAACCCCCACTGGTTG
GGGCATTGCCACCACCTGTCAGCTCCTTTCCGGGACTTTCGCTTTCCCCCTCCCTATTGCCACGGCGGAA
CTCATCGCCGCCTGCCTTGCCCGCTGCTGGACAGGGGCTCGGCTGTTGGGCACTGACAATTCCGTGGTGT
TGTCGGGGAAATCATCGTCCTTTCCTTGGCTGCTCGCCTGTGTTGCCACCTGGATTCTGCGCGGGACGTC
CTTCTGCTACGTCCCTTCGGCCCTCAATCCAGCGGACCTTCCTTCCCGCGGCCTGCTGCCGGCTCTGCGG
CCTCTTCCGCGTCTCCGCCTTCGCCCTCAGACGAGTCGGATCTCCCTTTGGGCCGCCTCCCCGCCTGGTA
CCTTTAAGACCAATGACTTACAAGGCAGCTGTAGATCTTAGCCACTTTTTAAAAGAAAAGGGGGGACTGG
AAGGGCTAATTCACTCCCAACGAAGATAAGATCTGCTTTTTGCTTGTACTGGGTCTCTCTGGTTAGACCA
GATCTGAGCCTGGGAGCTCTCTGGCTAACTAGGGAACCCACTGCTTAAGCCTCAATAAAGCTTGCCTTGA
GTGCTTCAAGTAGTGTGTGCCCGTCTGTTGTGTGACTCTGGTAACTAGAGATCCCTCAGACCCTTTTAGT
CAGTGTGGAAAATCTCTAGCAGTAGTAGTTCATGTCATCTTATTATTCAGTATTTATAACTTGCAAAGAA
ATGAATATCAGAGAGTGAGAGGAACTTGTTTATTGCAGCTTATAATGGTTACAAATAAAGCAATAGCATC
ACAAATTTCACAAATAAAGCATTTTTTTCACTGCATTCTAGTTGTGGTTTGTCCAAACTCATCAATGTAT
CTTATCATGTCTGGCTCTAGCTATCCCGCCCCTAACTCCGCCCATCCCGCCCCTAACTCCGCCCAGTTCC
GCCCATTCTCCGCCCCATGGCTGACTAATTTTTTTTATTTATGCAGAGGCCGAGGCCGCCTCGGCCTCTG
AGCTATTCCAGAAGTAGTGAGGAGGCTTTTTTGGAGGCCTAGACTTTTGCAGAGACCAAATTCGTAATCA
TGTCATAGCTGTTTCCTGTGTGAAATTGTTATCCGCTCACAATTCCACACAACATACGAGCCGGAAGCAT
AAAGTGTAAAGCCTGGGGTGCCTAATGAGTGAGCTAACTCACATTAATTGCGTTGCGCTCACTGCCCGCT
TTCCAGTCGGGAAACCTGTCGTGCCAGCTGCATTAATGAATCGGCCAACGCGCGGGGAGAGGCGGTTTGC
GTATTGGGCGCTCTTCCGCTTCCTCGCTCACTGACTCGCTGCGCTCGGTCGTTCGGCTGCGGCGAGCGGT
ATCAGCTCACTCAAAGGCGGTAATACGGTTATCCACAGAATCAGGGGATAACGCAGGAAAGAACATGTGA
GCAAAAGGCCAGCAAAAGGCCAGGAACCGTAAAAAGGCCGCGTTGCTGGCGTTTTTCCATAGGCTCCGCC
CCCCTGACGAGCATCACAAAAATCGACGCTCAAGTCAGAGGTGGCGAAACCCGACAGGACTATAAAGATA
CCAGGCGTTTCCCCCTGGAAGCTCCCTCGTGCGCTCTCCTGTTCCGACCCTGCCGCTTACCGGATACCTG
TCCGCCTTTCTCCCTTCGGGAAGCGTGGCGCTTTCTCATAGCTCACGCTGTAGGTATCTCAGTTCGGTGT
AGGTCGTTCGCTCCAAGCTGGGCTGTGTGCACGAACCCCCCGTTCAGCCCGACCGCTGCGCCTTATCCGG
TAACTATCGTCTTGAGTCCAACCCGGTAAGACACGACTTATCGCCACTGGCAGCAGCCACTGGTAACAGG
ATTAGCAGAGCGAGGTATGTAGGCGGTGCTACAGAGTTCTTGAAGTGGTGGCCTAACTACGGCTACACTA
GAAGAACAGTATTTGGTATCTGCGCTCTGCTGAAGCCAGTTACCTTCGGAAAAAGAGTTGGTAGCTCTTG
ATCCGGCAAACAAACCACCGCTGGTAGCGGTGGTTTTTTTGTTTGCAAGCAGCAGATTACGCGCAGAAAA
AAAGGATCTCAAGAAGATCCTTTGATCTTTTCTACGGGGTCTGACGCTCAGTGGAACGAAAACTCACGTT
AAGGGATTTTGGTCATGAGATTATCAAAAAGGATCTTCACCTAGATCCTTTTAAATTAAAAATGAAGTTT
TAAATCAATCTAAAGTATATATGAGTAAACTTGGTCTGACAGTTACCAATGCTTAATCAGTGAGGCACCT
ATCTCAGCGATCTGTCTATTTCGTTCATCCATAGTTGCCTGACTCCCCGTCGTGTAGATAACTACGATAC
GGGAGGGCTTACCATCTGGCCCCAGTGCTGCAATGATACCGCGAGACCCACGCTCACCGGCTCCAGATTT
ATCAGCAATAAACCAGCCAGCCGGAAGGGCCGAGCGCAGAAGTGGTCCTGCAACTTTATCCGCCTCCATC
CAGTCTATTAATTGTTGCCGGGAAGCTAGAGTAAGTAGTTCGCCAGTTAATAGTTTGCGCAACGTTGTTG
CCATTGCTACAGGCATCGTGGTGTCACGCTCGTCGTTTGGTATGGCTTCATTCAGCTCCGGTTCCCAACG
ATCAAGGCGAGTTACATGATCCCCCATGTTGTGCAAAAAAGCGGTTAGCTCCTTCGGTCCTCCGATCGTT
GTCAGAAGTAAGTTGGCCGCAGTGTTATCACTCATGGTTATGGCAGCACTGCATAATTCTCTTACTGTCA
TGCCATCCGTAAGATGCTTTTCTGTGACTGGTGAGTACTCAACCAAGTCATTCTGAGAATAGTGTATGCG
GCGACCGAGTTGCTCTTGCCCGGCGTCAATACGGGATAATACCGCGCCACATAGCAGAACTTTAAAAGTG
CTCATCATTGGAAAACGTTCTTCGGGGCGAAAACTCTCAAGGATCTTACCGCTGTTGAGATCCAGTTCGA
TGTAACCCACTCGTGCACCCAACTGATCTTCAGCATCTTTTACTTTCACCAGCGTTTCTGGGTGAGCAAA
AACAGGAAGGCAAAATGCCGCAAAAAAGGGAATAAGGGCGACACGGAAATGTTGAATACTCATACTCTTC
CTTTTTCAATATTATTGAAGCATTTATCAGGGTTATTGTCTCATGAGCGGATACATATTTGAATGTATTT
AGAAAAATAAACAAATAGGGGTTCCGCGCACATTTCCCCGAAAAGTGCCACCTGACGTCTAAGAAACCAT
TATTATCATGACATTAACCTATAAAAATAGGCGTATCACGAGGCCCTTTCGTCTCGCGCGTTTCGGTGAT
GACGGTGAAAACCTCTGACACATGCAGCTCCCGGAGACGGTCACAGCTTGTCTGTAAGCGGATGCCGGGA
GCAGACAAGCCCGTCAGGGCGCGTCAGCGGGTGTTGGCGGGTGTCGGGGCTGGCTTAACTATGCGGCATC
AGAGCAGATTGTACTGAGAGTGCACCATATGCGGTGTGAAATACCGCACAGATGCGTAAGGAGAAAATAC
CGCATCAGGCGCCATTCGCCATTCAGGCTGCGCAACTGTTGGGAAGGGCGATCGGTGCGGGCCTCTTCGC
TATTACGCCAGCTGGCGAAAGGGGGATGTGCTGCAAGGCGATTAAGTTGGGTAACGCCAGGGTTTTCCCA
GTCACGACGTTGTAAAACGACGGCCAGTGCCAAGCTGACGCGTGTAGTCTTATGCAATACTCTTGTAGTC
TTGCAACATGGTAACGATGAGTTAGCAACATGCCTTACAAGGAGAGAAAAAGCACCGTGCATGCCGATTG
GTGGAAGTAAGGTGGTACGATCGTGCCTTATTAGGAAGGCAACAGACGGGTCTGACATGGATTGGACGAA
CCACTGAATTGCCGCATTGCAGAGATATTGTATTTAAGTGCCTAGCTCGATACATAAACGGGTCTCTCTG
GTTAGACCAGATCTGAGCCTGGGAGCTCTCTGGCTAACTAGGGAACCCACTGCTTAAGCCTCAATAAAGC
TTGCCTTGAGTGCTTCAAGTAGTGTGTGCCCGTCTGTTGTGTGACTCTGGTAACTAGAGATCCCTCAGAC
CCTTTTAGTCAGTGTGGAAAATCTCTAGCAGTGGCGCCCGAACAGGGACTTGAAAGCGAAAGGGAAACCA
GAGGAGCTCTCTCGACGCAGGACTCGGCTTGCTGAAGCGCGCACGGCAAGAGGCGAGGGGCGGCGACTGG
TGAGTACGCCAAAAATTTTGACTAGCGGAGGCTAGAAGGAGAGAGATGGGTGCGAGAGCGTCAGTATTAA
GCGGGGGAGAATTAGATCGCGATGGGAAAAAATTCGGTTAAGGCCAGGGGGAAAGAAAAAATATAAATTA
AAACATATAGTATGGGCAAGCAGGGAGCTAGAACGATTCGCAGTTAATCCTGGCCTGTTAGAAACATCAG
AAGGCTGTAGACAAATACTGGGACAGCTACAACCATCCCTTCAGACAGGATCAGAAGAACTTAGATCATT
ATATAATACAGTAGCAACCCTCTATTGTGTGCATCAAAGGATAGAGATAAAAGACACCAAGGAAGCTTTA
GACAAGATAGAGGAAGAGCAAAACAAAAGTAAGACCACCGCACAGCAAGCGGCCACTGATCTTCAGACCT
GGAGGAGGAGATATGAGGGACAATTGGAGAAGTGAATTATATAAATATAAAGTAGTAAAAATTGAACCAT
TAGGAGTAGCACCCACCAAGGCAAAGAGAAGAGTGGTGCAGAGAGAAAAAAGAGCAGTGGGAATAGGAGC
TTTGTTCCTTGGGTTCTTGGGAGCAGCAGGAAGCACTATGGGCGCAGCGTCAATGACGCTGACGGTACAG
GCCAGACAATTATTGTCTGGTATAGTGCAGCAGCAGAACAATTTGCTGAGGGCTATTGAGGCGCAACAGC
ATCTGTTGCAACTCACAGTCTGGGGCATCAAGCAGCTCCAGGCAAGAATCCTGGCTGTGGAAAGATACCT
AAAGGATCAACAGCTCCTGGGGATTTGGGGTTGCTCTGGAAAACTCATTTGCACCACTGCTGTGCCTTGG
AATGCTAGTTGGAGTAATAAATCTCTGGAACAGATTTGGAATCACACGACCTGGATGGAGTGGGACAGAG
AAATTAACAATTACACAAGCTTAATACACTCCTTAATTGAAGAATCGCAAAACCAGCAAGAAAAGAATGA
ACAAGAATTATTGGAATTAGATAAATGGGCAAGTTTGTGGAATTGGTTTAACATAACAAATTGGCTGTGG
TATATAAAATTATTCATAATGATAGTAGGAGGCTTGGTAGGTTTAAGAATAGTTTTTGCTGTACTTTCTA
TAGTGAATAGAGTTAGGCAGGGATATTCACCATTATCGTTTCAGACCCACCTCCCAACCCCGAGGGGACC
CGACAGGCCCGAAGGAATAGAAGAAGAAGGTGGAGAGAGAGACAGAGACAGATCCATTCGATTAGTGAAC
GGATCTCGACGGTATCGGTTAACTTTTAAAAGAAAAGGGGGGATTGGGGGGTACAGTGCAGGGGAAAGAA
TAGTAGACATAATAGCAACAGACATACAAACTAAAGAATTACAAAAACAAATTACAAAATTCAAAATTTT
ATCGATACTAGTATTATGCCCAGTACATGACCTTATGGGACTTTCCTACTTGGCAGTACATCTACGTATT
AGTCATCGCTATTACCATGGTGATGCGGTTTTGGCAGTACATCAATGGGCGTGGATAGCGGTTTGACTCA
CGGGGATTTCCAAGTCTCCACCCCATTGACGTCAATGGGAGTTTGTTTTGGCACCAAAATCAACGGGACT
TTCCAAAATGTCGTAACAACTCCGCCCCATTGACGCAAATGGGCGGTAGGCGTGTACGGTGGGAGGTTTA
TATAAGCAGAGCTCGTTTAGTGAACCGTCAGATCGCCTGGAGACGCCATCCACGCTGTTTTGACCTCCAT
AGAAGATTCTAGAATGGATTACAAAGACCATGACGGTGATTATAAAGATCATGACATCGACTACAAGGAT
GACGATGACAAGGCTAGCGAATTCTCGGCCAGCAGCCTCTTGGAGCAGAGACCAAAAGGTCAAGGAAACA
AAGTACAAAATGGATCTGTACATCAAAAGGATGGATTAAACGATGATGATTTTGAACCTTACTTGAGTCC
ACAGGCAAGGCCCAATAATGCATATACTGCCATGTCAGATTCCTACTTACCCAGTTACTACAGTCCCTCC
ATTGGCTTCTCCTATTCTTTGGGTGAAGCTGCTTGGTCTACGGGGGGTGACACAGCCATGCCCTACTTAA
CTTCTTATGGACAGCTGAGCAACGGAGAGCCCCACTTCCTACCAGATGCAATGTTTGGGCAACCAGGAGC
CCTAGGTAGCACTCCATTTCTTGGTCAGCATGGTTTTAATTTCTTTCCCAGTGGGATTGACTTCTCAGCA
TGGGGAAATAACAGTTCTCAGGGACAGTCTACTCAGAGCTCTGGATATAGTAGCAATTATGCTTATGCAC
CTAGCTCCTTAGGTGGAGCCATGATTGATGGACAGTCAGCTTTTGCCAATGAGACCCTCAATAAGGCTCC
TGGCATGAATACTATAGACCAAGGGATGGCAGCACTGAAGTTGGGTAGCACAGAAGTTGCAAGCAATGTT
CCAAAAGTTGTAGGTTCTGCTGTTGGTAGCGGGTCCATTACTAGTAACATCGTGGCTTCCAATAGTTTGC
CTCCAGCCACCATTGCTCCTCCAAAACCAGCATCTTGGGCTGATATTGCTAGCAAGCCTGCAAAACAGCA
ACCTAAACTGAAGACCAAGAATGGCATTGCAGGGTCAAGTCTTCCGCCACCCCCGATAAAGCATAACATG
GATATTGGAACTTGGGATAACAAGGGTCCCGTTGCAAAAGCCCCCTCACAGGCTTTGGTTCAGAATATAG
GTCAGCCAACCCAGGGGTCTCCTCAGCCTGTAGGTCAGCAGGCTAACAATAGCCCACCAGTGGCTCAGGC
ATCAGTAGGGCAACAGACACAGCCATTGCCTCCACCTCCACCACAGCCTGCCCAGCTTTCAGTCCAGCAA
CAGGCAGCTCAGCCAACCCGCTGGGTAGCACCTCGGAACCGTGGCAGTGGGTTCGGTCATAATGGGGTGG
ATGGTAATGGAGTAGGACAGTCTCAGGCTGGTTCTGGATCTACTCCTTCAGAACCCCACCCAGTGTTGGA
GAAGCTTCGGTCCATTAATAACTATAACCCCAAAGATTTTGACTGGAATCTGAAACATGGCCGGGTTTTC
ATCATTAAGAGCGCCTCTGAGGACGCCATTCACCGTTCCATTAAGTATAATATTGCCTGCAGCACAGAGC
ATGGTAACAAGAGACTGGATGCTGCTTATCGTTCCATGAACGGGAAAGGCCCCGTTTACTTACTTTTCAG
TGTCAACGGCAGTGGACACTTCTGTGGCGTGGCAGAAATGAAATCTGCTGTGGACTACAACACATGTGCA
GGTGTGGCCTCCCAGGACAAAGCCAAGGGTCGTTTTGATGTCAGGTGGATTTTTGTGAAGGACGTTCCCA
ATAGCCAACTGCGACACATTCGCCTAGAGAACAACGAGAATAAACCAGTGACCAACTCTAGGGACACTCA
GGAAGTGCCTCTGGAAAAGGCTAAGCAGGTGTTGAAAATTATAGCCAGCTACAAGCACACCACTTCCATT
TTTGATGACTTCTCACACTATGAGAAACGCCAAGAGGAAGAAGAAAGTGTTAAAAAGGAACGTCAAGGTC
GTGGGAAATAAGCGGCCGCGAAGGATCTGCGATCGCTCCGGTGCCCGTCAGTGGGCAGAGCGCACATCGC
CCACAGTCCCCGAGAAGTTGGGGGGAGGGGTCGGCAATTGAACGGGTGCCTAGAGAAGGTGGCGCGGGGT
AAACTGGGAAAGTGATGTCGTGTACTGGCTCCGCCTTTTTCCCGAGGGTGGGGGAGAACCGTATATAAGT
GCAGTAGTCGCCGTGAACGTTCTTTTTCGCAACGGGTTTGCCGCCAGAACACAGCTGAAGCTTCGAGGGG
CTCGCATCTCTCCTTCACGCGCCCGCCGCCCTACCTGAGGCCGCCATCCACGCCGGTTGAGTCGCGTTCT
GCCGCCTCCCGCCTGTGGTGCCTCCTGAACTGCGTCCGCCGTCTAGGTAAGTTTAAAGCTCAGGTCGAGA
CCGGGCCTTTGTCCGGCGCTCCCTTGGAGCCTACCTAGACTCAGCCGGCTCTCCACGCTTTGCCTGACCC
TGCTTGCTCAACTCTACGTCTTTGTTTCGTTTTCTGTTCTGCGCCGTTACAGATCCAAGCTGTGACCGGC
GCCTACGCTAGACGCCACCATGGAGAGCGACGAGAGCGGCCTGCCCGCCATGGAGATCGAGTGCCGCATC
ACCGGCACCCTGAACGGCGTGGAGTTCGAGCTGGTGGGCGGCGGAGAGGGCACCCCCAAGCAGGGCCGCA
TGACCAACAAGATGAAGAGCACCAAAGGCGCCCTGACCTTCAGCCCCTACCTGCTGAGCCACGTGATGGG
CTACGGCTTCTACCACTTCGGCACCTACCCCAGCGGCTACGAGAACCCCTTCCTGCACGCCATCAACAAC
GGCGGCTACACCAACACCCGCATCGAGAAGTACGAGGACGGCGGCGTGCTGCACGTGAGCTTCAGCTACC
GCTACGAGGCCGGCCGCGTGATCGGCGACTTCAAGGTGGTGGGCACCGGCTTCCCCGAGGACAGCGTGAT
CTTCACCGACAAGATCATCCGCAGCAACGCCACCGTGGAGCACCTGCACCCCATGGGCGATAACGTGCTG
GTGGGCAGCTTCGCCCGCACCTTCAGCCTGCGCGACGGCGGCTACTACAGCTTCGTGGTGGACAGCCACA
TGCACTTCAAGAGCGCCATCCACCCCAGCATCCTGCAGAACGGGGGCCCCATGTTCGCCTTCCGCCGCGT
GGAGGAGCTGCACAGCAACACCGAGCTGGGCATCGTGGAGTACCAGCACGCCTTCAAGACCCCCATCGCC
TTCGCCAGATCCCGCGCTCAGTCGTCCAATTCTGCCGTGGACGGCACCGCCGGACCCGGCTCCA
